Addgene plasmid #238329: pBB3-ScVip1-536-1107-K554A
Purpose: ScVip1-536-1107-K554A protein expression in insect cells
Depositing lab: Michael Hothorn. Depositing organization: University of Geneva. Publication: A small signaling domain controls PPIP5K phosphatase activity in phosphate homeostasis. Raia P, Lee K, Bartsch SM, Rico-Resendiz F, Portugal-Calisto D, Vadas O, Panse VG, Fiedler D, Hothorn M. Nat Commun. 2025 Feb 19;16(1):1753. doi: 10.1038/s41467-025-56937-0. PubMed 39966396.
Backbone
  Vector backbone: pBB3
  Vector type: Insect Expression
Growth in bacteria
  Bacterial resistance: Gentamicin, 10 μg/mL
  Growth temperature: 37°C
  Growth strain: DH5alpha
  Copy number: High Copy
Gene/Insert
  Gene/Insert name: VIP1 (alt name: PPIP5K)
  Species: S. cerevisiae (budding yeast)
  Insert size (bp): 1716
  Mutation: ScVip1-536-1107-K554A
  Entrez Gene: VIP1 (a.k.a. YLR410W)
  Tag / fusion protein: His10-Tag, Twin-Strep-tag, TEV (N terminal on backbone)
  Cloning method: Gibson Cloning
Terms and licenses: Academic/Nonprofit Terms; Industry Terms: Not Available to Industry
How to cite: pBB3-ScVip1-536-1107-K554A was a gift from Michael Hothorn (Addgene plasmid # 238329 ; http://n2t.net/addgene:238329 ; RRID:Addgene_238329)
