[The description below was written by a language model from this plasmid's Addgene catalogue record and pLannotate feature annotations shown in this document.]
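Description:
pBB3-ScVip1-536-1107-K554A is a baculovirus transfer (donor) plasmid built on the pBB3 backbone for producing a fragment of the budding yeast inositol pyrophosphate enzyme Vip1 (the PPIP5K orthologue, YLR410W) in insect cells. It replicates in E. coli from a high-copy ColE1/pUC-type origin and is selected with gentamicin through the aacC1 acetyltransferase gene, which is driven by the class 1 integron Pc promoter. The Tn7L and Tn7R ends flank the expression cassettes and the gentamicin marker, while the bacterial origin lies outside them. This is the arrangement used to transpose a payload into a baculovirus bacmid by Tn7 site-specific transposition. A loxP site is also present, which in multigene baculovirus systems allows Cre-mediated fusion with other plasmids, although the record does not say whether it is used here.

The 1716 bp insert encodes residues 536–1107 of S. cerevisiae Vip1 carrying a K554A substitution. It sits downstream of the very late polyhedrin promoter and is terminated by an SV40 polyadenylation signal. The backbone supplies an N-terminal His10 tag and Twin-Strep-tag followed by a TEV protease site, allowing affinity purification and later removal of the tags. The short "capTEV" hit in the annotation most likely reflects this tag region, and the small SET1 and large T antigen fragments appear to be incidental matches to backbone and SV40 sequence. In the opposite orientation, a p10 promoter drives EYFP with an HSV TK polyadenylation signal, a layout typically used as a fluorescent marker of infection and late gene expression. The associated publication concerns control of PPIP5K phosphatase activity in phosphate homeostasis, but the record does not state the functional effect of the K554A mutation.
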