Features (pLannotate 1.2.2; 15 found; start..end, strand, type, name):
   1620..1637    -  CDS            capTEV™ (fragment): composite tag for in vivo biotinylation, TEV protease cleavage, and 6xHis tagging
   1681..1772    -  promoter       polyhedrin promoter: polh from Autographa californica; promoter for the baculovirus polyhedrin gene
   1817..1926    +  promoter       p10 promoter: baculovirus promoter for expression in insect cells
   1968..2684    +  CDS            EYFP: EYFP is a basic (constitutively fluorescent) green/yellow fluorescent protein published in 1996, derived from Aequorea victoria. It is reported to be a very rapidly-maturing weak dimer with high acid sensitivity.
   2776..2824    +  polyA_signal   HSV TK poly(A) signal: herpes simplex virus thymidine kinase polyadenylation signal (Cole and Stacy, 1985)
   3079..3112    -  protein_bind   loxP: Cre-mediated recombination occurs in the 8-bp core sequence (GCATACAT). Cre recombinase
   3183..3211    +  promoter       Pc promoter: intI1 (promoter lies within the coding sequence); class 1 integron promoter
   3400..3933    +  CDS            GmR: gentamycin acetyltransferase; aacC1; confers resistance to gentamycin
   4000..4223    +  mobile_element Tn7R: mini-Tn7 element (right end of the Tn7 transposon) Tn7
   4358..4946    -  rep_origin     ori: high-copy-number ColE1/pMB1/pBR322/pUC origin of replication
   5136..5301    +  mobile_element Tn7L: mini-Tn7 element (left end of the Tn7 transposon) Tn7
   5344..5393    -  CDS            SET1 (fragment): solubility-enhancement tag derived from T7 phage gene 10B
   5422..5556    -  polyA_signal   SV40 poly(A) signal: SV40 polyadenylation signal
   5579..5662    -  CDS            large T antigen (fragment): large T antigen from SV40 (simian virus 40)
   5748..1474    -  CDS            VIP1 (fragment) (across the origin): VIP1_YEAST - Experimental evidence at protein level: Swiss-Prot protein existence level 1. Bifunctional inositol kinase that acts in concert with the IP6K kinases to synthesize the diphosphate group-containing inositol pyrophosphates diphosphoinositol pentakisphosphate, PP-InsP5, and bis- diphosphoinositol tetrakisphosphate, (PP)2-InsP4 (PubMed:17412958). Phosphorylates inositol hexakisphosphate (InsP6) at positions 1 or 3 to produce PP-InsP5 which is in turn phosphorylated by IP6Ks to produce (PP)2-InsP4. Alternatively, phosphorylates at position 1 or 3 PP-InsP5, produced by IP6Ks from InsP6,
>Addgene plasmid #238329 | pBB3-ScVip1-536-1107-K554A | addgene full sequence | sequence record 475917 | Addgene NGS Result
CGAAGGTGATCTGGGACAAGTAGTCCAGTTCGGGCAGAGCGTTGCGAGCGATCCTCATGGGGATACCGCT
TTCGTAGATGATGTTGAGCAGGGTGTAGATGTGGGACTCTTTGGTGAAGTAAGCCACACAAGCGGGAGTC
TCGCGGTTCTTCATGTCGCCGATGTCGTTCAGGATCTGCTTAGCCAGAGGCAGAGAAGTCAGCAGGCCGA
TGTCCAGCTTCTCAGCGTCGGAGATACCGTACTCTTTGGGGCAGATGAAGTCGAACAGGACCTTAGCCAG
CTTGTACAGTTCGCGCAGCTGCATGAAACGGGGCTCGTCGAACTGGCTAGAGGACTTGGGGTTACGAGCG
GTTGAGGTCTTTCCAGACTCGAGCACCCAGCCGAGAGAACCCACGGAGTTGGAGGAGTTCTTGCCGGAGT
TGTTCATGGAGTGGGAGTCGATGATCTTGAAGTTGTTCTTGGCCAGGACGTTGATGGGGTAACGATCCAC
CAGGGAGTGAGAACCGAGTTCGTCAGCGATAGCCTCGTTAGGCAGGCCGGGGTCGAAGATGTTCTCCAAG
AACTGACGGTTGTGCAGAGCGTCGTACTTCATGGTGTCGTACAGCTCGGAGATCTTGGAAGGGTCGACCT
TCTCGGCGTTGTTGAACTCTTTGAAAAGCTTGTCCCAACGCTCTTTGAACAGGCTGGGGTCCTCAGAGGT
GCACCAACGGGTCTGCATGGAGTTCACGTCTTTCTTGGCGAAGTTGTTATCCATGATTTTCTTGTGGTAG
TTCATCAGCTCGACCACACGCTTGATGACCAGGTAAGGCTCGGGCATCTTGGAGGGCCAAGCGAATTGAG
GAGGAGCCTCTTTGCCCTCGCGCAGCAGGGGCTTCAACTTCTTCTTGACTTTGTCCATGAGGTCCTTAGC
AGCGTTGGAGTCGTCCAGCAGGTCCTTGCGGATAGAGATCTCGTCGGAACCCAGCTCGTCAGCACCGAAC
AGAGCACGGGTCCAGTACTGAGCAGTGTGCAGCACACGACGCTCGGAGGAGCTGAAGATCTTGATATTCT
GCAGGATGGACTTGTTCAACAGGTCGAAGTCTTGACGCATCTGCTCTCCCAGCTCGGTAGCCTGGTACTT
AGCGGAGTGAGTAGGCTCGCCACCCCACTTCAGGATGAACTGCACCTTCTCGACCTCGTTCTCTTTGTTC
AGCACTGGCTTCAGCTGGATCTTGGTGCCGGGGAAGTTCAGCTTCTTCTCGAGAGCGTTAGCCAGCACCT
TGATCTTAGCGGGGTTGCCAGCCTTCTCGTCCAGAGCGATACGCAGAGCCTGCAGCACGATCTTCAGATC
GTTCACGTTACGGATGACGACTTCCTCTTTGTGACCCTTCAGCAGGGAGATGAAGATGGGGCTAGTGAAG
GAGTGCTTGAACTTTTGCGCAGGAGTACGGTCAGCGTGACGGATGATGATGGCGAGGCCCTTGAACACCC
ATTTGGCACCTTGGAAGTACAGGTTCTCGCCGGAACCGGAGCCCTTTTCGAATTGAGGGTGGCTCCAAGC
AGAACCACCGGATCCGCCACCGGAACCACCACCCTTCTCGAACTGGGGGTGGGACCAGCTAGCACCGTGG
TGGTGATGGTGATGATGATGATGATGCTTCATCCGCGCCCGATGGTGGGACGGTATGAATAATCCGGAAT
ATTTATAGGTTTTTTTATTACAAAACTGTTACGAAAACAGTAAAATACTTATTTATTTGCGAGATGGTTA
TCATTTTAATTATCTCCATGATCTATTAATATTCCGGAGTAGGTCGCGAATCGATACTAGTATACGGACC
TTTAATTCAACCCAACACAATATATTATAGTTAAATAAGAATTATTATCAAATCATTTGTATATTAATTA
AAATACTATACTGTAAATTACATTTTATTTACAATCACTCGACGAAGACTTGATCACCCGGGCGGTCCGA
AACCATGATGGTGAGCAAGGGCGAGGAGCTGTTCACCGGGGTGGTGCCCATCCTGGTCGAGCTGGACGGC
GACGTAAACGGCCACAAGTTCAGCGTGTCCGGCGAGGGCGAGGGCGATGCCACCTACGGCAAGCTGACCC
TGAAGTTCATCTGCACCACCGGCAAGCTGCCCGTGCCCTGGCCCACCCTCGTGACCACCTTCGGCTACGG
CCTGCAGTGCTTCGCCCGCTACCCCGACCACATGAAGCAGCACGACTTCTTCAAGTCCGCCATGCCCGAA
GGCTACGTCCAGGAGCGCACCATCTTCTTCAAGGACGACGGCAACTACAAGACCCGCGCCGAGGTGAAGT
TCGAGGGCGACACCCTGGTGAACCGCATCGAGCTGAAGGGTATCGACTTCAAGGAGGACGGCAACATCCT
GGGGCACAAGCTGGAGTACAACTACAACAGCCACAACGTCTATATCATGGCCGACAAGCAGAAGAACGGC
ATCAAGGTGAACTTCAAGATCCGCCACAACATCGAGGACGGCAGCGTGCAGCTCGCCGACCACTACCAGC
AGAACACCCCCATCGGCGACGGCCCCGTGCTGCTGCCCGACAACCACTACCTGAGCTACCAGTCCGCCCT
GAGCAAAGACCCCAACGAGAAGCGCGATCACATGGTCCTGCTGGAGTTCGTGACCGCCGCCGGGATCACT
CTCGGCATGGACGAGCTGTACAAGTAGGATCGAATCGGAGCATGCGGTACCGGGAGATGGGGGAGGCTAA
CTGAAACACGGAAGGAGACAATACCGGAAGGAACCCGCGCTATGACGGCAATAAAAAGACAGAATAAAAC
GCACGGGTGTTGGGTCGTTTGTTCATAAACGCGGGGTTCGGTCCCAGGGCTGGCACTCTGTCGATACCCC
ACCGAGACCCCATTGGGACCAATACGCCCGCGTTTCTTCCTTTTCCCCACCCCAACCCCCAAGTTCGGGT
GAAGGCCCAGGGCTCGCAGCCAACGTCGGGGCGGCAAGCCCTGCCATAGCCACTACGGGTACGTTTAAAC
CTTCCGGAGTAGGTCGCGAATCGATACTAGTGTTTAAACTCGCTACCTTAGGACCGTTATAGTTACAGAT
AACTTCGTATAATGTATGCTATACGAAGTTATGGCGACTTCGCTGCTGCCCAAGGTTGCCGGGTGACGCA
CACCGTGGAAACGGATGAAGGCACGAACCCAGTTGACATAAGCCTGTTCGGTTCGTAAACTGTAATGCAA
GTAGCGTATGCGCTCACGCAACTGGTCCAGAACCTTGACCGAACGCAGCGGTGGTAACGGCGCAGTGGCG
GTTTTCATGGCTTGTTATGACTGTTTTTTTGTACAGTCTATGCCTCGGGCATCCAAGCAGCAAGCGCGTT
ACGCCGTGGGTCGATGTTTGATGTTATGGAGCAGCAACGATGTTACGCAGCAGCAACGATGTTACGCAGC
AGGGCAGTCGCCCTAAAACAAAGTTAGGTGGCTCAAGTATGGGCATCATTCGCACATGTAGGCTCGGCCC
TGACCAAGTCAAATCCATGCGGGCTGCTCTTGATCTTTTCGGTCGTGAGTTCGGAGACGTAGCCACCTAC
TCCCAACATCAGCCGGACTCCGATTACCTCGGGAACTTGCTCCGTAGTAAGACATTCATCGCGCTTGCTG
CCTTCGACCAAGAAGCGGTTGTTGGCGCTCTCGCGGCTTACGTTCTGCCCAAGTTTGAGCAGCCGCGTAG
TGAGATCTATATCTATGATCTCGCAGTCTCCGGCGAGCACCGGAGGCAGGGCATTGCCACCGCGCTCATC
AATCTCCTCAAGCATGAGGCCAACGCGCTTGGTGCTTATGTGATCTACGTGCAAGCAGATTACGGTGACG
ATCCCGCAGTGGCTCTCTATACAAAGTTGGGCATACGGGAAGAAGTGATGCACTTTGATATCGACCCAAG
TACCGCCACCTAACAATTCGTTCAAGCCGAGATCGGCTTCCCGGCCGCGGAGTTGTTCGGTAAATTGTCA
CAACGCCGCGAATATAGTCTTTACATGCCCTTGGCCACGCCCCTCTTTAATACGACGGGCAATTTGCACT
TCAGAAAATGAAGAGTTTGCTTTAGCCATAACAAAAGTCCAGTATGCTTTTTCACAGCATAACTGGACTG
ATTTCAGTTTACAACTATTCTGTCTAGTTTAAGACTTTATTGTCATAGTTTAGATCTATTTTGTTCAGTT
TAAGACTTTATTGTCCGCCCACACCCGCTTACGCAGGGCATCTGCGCATCCACAGGAAGAGCGACCCAAG
TCAATCAGGGGATAACGCAGGAAAGAACATGTGAGCAAAAGGCCAGCAAAAGGCCAGGAACCGTAAAAAG
GCCGCGTTGCTGGCGTTTTTCCATAGGCTCCGCCCCCCTGACGAGCATCACAAAAATCGACGCTCAAGTC
AGAGGTGGCGAAACCCGACAGGACTATAAAGATACCAGGCGTTTCCCCCTGGAAGCTCCCTCGTGCGCTC
TCCTGTTCCGACCCTGCCGCTTACCGGATACCTGTCCGCCTTTCTCCCTTCGGGAAGCGTGGCGCTTTCT
CATAGCTCACGCTGTAGGTATCTCAGTTCGGTGTAGGTCGTTCGCTCCAAGCTGGGCTGTGTGCACGAAC
CCCCCGTTCAGCCCGACCGCTGCGCCTTATCCGGTAACTATCGTCTTGAGTCCAACCCGGTAAGACACGA
CTTATCGCCACTGGCAGCAGCCACTGGTAACAGGATTAGCAGAGCGAGGTATGTAGGCGGTGCTACAGAG
TTCTTGAAGTGGTGGCCTAACTACGGCTACACTAGAAGAACAGTATTTGGTATCTGCGCTCTGCTGAAGC
CAGTTACCTTCGGAAAAAGAGTTGGTAGCTCTTGATCCGGCAAACAAACCACCGCTGGTAGCGGTGGTTT
TTTTGTTTGCAAGCAGCAGATTACGCGCAGAAAAAAAGGATCTCAAGAAGATCCTTTGATCTTTTCTACG
GGGTCTGACGCTCAGTGGAACGAAAACTCACGTTAAGGGATTTTGGTCATGAGATTATCAAAAAGGATCT
TCACCTAGATCCTTTTAAATTAAAAATGAAGTTTTAAATCAATCTAAAGTATATATGAGTAAACTTGGTC
TGACAGTTGACCCAAGTCAACCGGTTGTGGGCGGACAAAATAGTTGGGAACTGGGAGGGGTGGAAATGGA
GTTTTTAAGGATTATTTAGGGAAGAGTGACAAAATAGATGGGAACTGGGTGTAGCGTCGTAAGCTAATAC
GAAAATTAAAAATGACAAAATAGTTTGGAACTAGATTTCACTTATCTGGTTCCAATTAGATGGGTATACC
CTAGGGGTTATGATAGTTATTGCTCAGCGGTGGCAGCAGCCAACTCAGCTTCCTTTCGGGCTTTGTTAGC
AGCCGGATCTTCTAGGCTCAAGCAGTGATCAGATCCAGACATGATAAGATACATTGATGAGTTTGGACAA
ACCACAACTAGAATGCAGTGAAAAAAATGCTTTATTTGTGAAATTTGTGATGCTATTGCTTTATTTGTAA
CCATTATAAGCTGCAATAAACAAGTTAACAACAACAATTGCATTCATTTTATGTTTCAGGTTCAGGGGGA
GGTGTGGGAGGTTTTTTAAAGCAAGTAAAACCTCTACAAATGTGGTATGGCTGATTATGATCCTCTAGTA
CTTCTCGACAAGCTTGTCGAGACTGCAGGCTCTAGATTCGAAAGTCCGATTCGATCCTACTCGAGTGCGG
CCGCTTATGAGGTGATGTTCACGGGAGTGAACTTTGGAGGCATGATCACACGGGTGAACTTGTTACGCAG
CTTCTGCTGCACGTAGTCCATGTCGAGGTGCTTGGTCAGGGAGATCTTAGGGATGCAAGAGATGTAGTGA
CGGTCGTCCAATTGCACGTCCAGAGGGTCCTGAGTGTGGCAACCGGGAGACATCTTCAGACGGATAGAGT
GGGACTTCTGGCCGGAAGCGTCGGTGGACTCGTACAACT
